>Addgene plasmid #168410 | pTL349 | addgene full sequence | sequence record 349973 | Addgene NGS Result
CGGTGCGGGCCTCTTCGCTATTACGCCAGATCCTTTTGTTGTTTCCGGGTGTACAATATGGACTTCCTCT
TTTCTGGCAACCAAACCCATACATCGGGATTCCTATAATACCTTCGTTGGTCTCCCTAACATGTAGGTGG
CGGAGGGGAGATATACAATAGAACAGATACCAGACAAGACATAATGGGCTAAACAAGACTACACCAATTA
CACTGCCTCATTGATGGTGGTACATAACGAACTAATACTGTAGCCCTAGACTTGATAGCCATCATCATAT
CGAAGTTTCACTACCCTTTTTCCATTTGCCATCTATTGAAGTAATAATAGGCGCATGCAACTTCTTTTCT
TTTTTTTTCTTTTCTCTCTCCCCCGTTGTTGTCTCACCATATCCGCAATGACAAAAAAATGATGGAAGAC
ACTAAAGGAAAAAATTAACGACAAAGACAGCACCAACAGATGTCGTTGTTCCAGAGCTGATGAGGGGTAT
CTCGAAGCACACGAAACTTTTTCCTTCCTTCATTCACGCACACTACTCTCTAATGAGCAACGGTATACGG
CCTTCCTTCCAGTTACTTGAATTTGAAATAAAAAAAAGTTTGCTGTCTTGCTATCAAGTATAAATAGACC
TGCAATTATTAATCTTTTGTTTCCTCGTCATTGTTCTCGTTCCCTTTCTTCCTTGTTTCTTTTTCTGCAC
AATATTTCAAGCTATACCAAGCATACAATCAACTCCAAGCTTGAAGCAAGCCTCCTGAAAGATGAAGCTA
CTGTCTTCTATCGAACAAGCATGCGATATTTGCCGACTTAAAAAGCTCAAGTGCTCCAAAGAAAAACCGA
AGTGCGCCAAGTGTCTGAAGAACAACTGGGAGTGTCGCTACTCTCCCAAAACCAAAAGGTCTCCGCTGAC
TAGGGCACATCTGACAGAAGTGGAATCAAGGCTAGAAAGACTGGAACAGCTATTTCTACTGATTTTTCCT
CGAGAAGACCTTGACATGATTTTGAAAATGGATTCTTTACAGGATATAAAAGCATTGTTAACAGGATTAT
TTGTACAAGATAATGTGAATAAAGATGCCGTCACAGATAGATTGGCTTCAGTGGAGACTGATATGCCTCT
AACATTGAGACAGCATAGAATAAGTGCGACATCATCATCGGAAGAGAGTAGTAACAAAGGTCAAAGACAG
TTGACTGTATCGCCGGAATTTGTAATACGACTCACTATAGGGCGAGCCGCCATCATGGAGGAGCAGAAGC
TGATCTCAGAGGAGGACCTGCATATGGCCATGGAGGCCGAATTCATTAGCACCCTGATTCTGAAAGTGGA
CCTGGCCTGCCACAAATGCTACAATAAAATCCGCAAAATCCTGTGCAACCTGCAGGATCAGGAGCGCATC
ACCACCATCAGCTATGATACCAAAAATAATATTGTGGTGATTGCCGGCACCTTTGATCCGCAGCGCCTGT
GTTGCCGCATTCGCTGCAAAGGCGGCAAAATTATTAAAGATATTCATATTGTGGATGCCGCCGGCGGTGG
TAAACCGGCAAAAATGCCGGATAGCCCTCCGCCTAGTCTGCCTCCGCCGGTTAATACCGGCAAGAAAAAA
TGGAAAAAAGGATCCGTCGACCTGCAGCGGCCGCATAACTAGCATAACCCCTTGGGGCCTCTAAACGGGT
CTTGAGGGGTTTTTTGCGCGCTTGCAGCCAAGCTAATTCCGGGCGAATTTCTTATGATTTATGATTTTTA
TTATTAAATAAGTTATAAAAAAAATAAGTGTATACAAATTTTAAAGTGACTCTTAGGTTTTAAAACGAAA
ATTCTTATTCTTGAGTAACTCTTTCCTGTAGGTCAGGTTGCTTTCTCAGGTATAGCATGAGGTCGCTCTT
ATTGACCACACCTCTACCGGCATGCAAGCTTGGCGTAATCATGGTCATAGCTGTTTCCTGTGTGAAATTG
TTATCCGCTCACAATTCCACACAACATACGAGCCGGAAGCATAAAGTGTAAAGCCTGGGGTGCCTAATGA
GTGAGCTAACTCACATTAATTGCGTTGCGCTCACTGCCCGCTTTCCAGTCGGGAAACCTGTCGTGCCAGC
TGCATTAATGAATCGGCCAACGCGCGGGGAGAGGCGGTTTGCGTATTGGGCGCTCTTCCGCTTCCTCGCT
CACTGACTCGCTGCGCTCGGTCGTTCGGCTGCGGCGAGCGGTATCAGCTCACTCAAAGGCGGTAATACGG
TTATCCACAGAATCAGGGGATAACGCAGGAAAGAACATGTGAGCAAAAGGCCAGCAAAAGGCCAGGAACC
GTAAAAAGGCCGCGTTGCTGGCGTTTTTCCATAGGCTCCGCCCCCCTGACGAGCATCACAAAAATCGACG
CTCAAGTCAGAGGTGGCGAAACCCGACAGGACTATAAAGATACCAGGCGTTTCCCCCTGGAAGCTCCCTC
GTGCGCTCTCCTGTTCCGACCCTGCCGCTTACCGGATACCTGTCCGCCTTTCTCCCTTCGGGAAGCGTGG
CGCTTTCTCATAGCTCACGCTGTAGGTATCTCAGTTCGGTGTAGGTCGTTCGCTCCAAGCTGGGCTGTGT
GCACGAACCCCCCGTTCAGCCCGACCGCTGCGCCTTATCCGGTAACTATCGTCTTGAGTCCAACCCGGTA
AGACACGACTTATCGCCACTGGCAGCAGCCACTGGTAACAGGATTAGCAGAGCGAGGTATGTAGGCGGTG
CTACAGAGTTCTTGAAGTGGTGGCCTAACTACGGCTACACTAGAAGAACAGTATTTGGTATCTGCGCTCT
GCTGAAGCCAGTTACCTTCGGAAAAAGAGTTGGTAGCTCTTGATCCGGCAAACAAACCACCGCTGGTAGC
GGTGGTTTTTTTGTTTGCAAGCAGCAGATTACGCGCAGAAAAAAAGGATCTCAAGAAGATCCTTTGATCT
TTTCTACGGGGTCTGACGCTCAGTGGAACGAAAACTCACGTTAAGGGATTTTGGTCATGAGATTATCAAA
AAGGATCTTCACCTAGATCCTTTTAAATTAAAAATGAAGTTTTAAATCAATCTAAAGTATATATGAGTAA
CCTGAGGCTATGGCAGGGCCTGCCGCCCCGACGTTGGCTGCGAGCCCTGGGCCTTCACCCGAACTTGGGG
GGTGGGGTGGGGAAAAGGAAGAAACGCGGGCGTATTGGCCCCAATGGGGTCTCGGTGGGGTATCGACAGA
GTGCCAGCCCTGGGACCGAACCCCGCGTTTATGAACAAACGACCCAACACCGTGCGTTTTATTCTGTCTT
TTTATTGCCGTCATAGCGCGGGTTCCTTCCGGTATTGTCTCCTTCCGTGTTTCAGTTAGCCTCCCCCTAG
GGTGGGCGAAGAACTCCAGCATGAGATCCCCGCGCTGGAGGATCATCCAGCCGGCGTCCCGGAAAACGAT
TCCGAAGCCCAACCTTTCATAGAAGGCGGCGGTGGAATCGAAATCTCGTGATGGCAGGTTGGGCGTCGCT
TGGTCGGTCATTTCGAACCCCAGAGTCCCGCTCAGAAGAACTCGTCAAGAAGGCGATAGAAGGCGATGCG
CTGCGAATCGGGAGCGGCGATACCGTAAAGCACGAGGAAGCGGTCAGCCCATTCGCCGCCAAGCTCTTCA
GCAATATCACGGGTAGCCAACGCTATGTCCTGATAGCGGTCCGCCACACCCAGCCGGCCACAGTCGATGA
ATCCAGAAAAGCGGCCATTTTCCACCATGATATTCGGCAAGCAGGCATCGCCATGAGTCACGACGAGATC
CTCGCCGTCGGGCATGCTCGCCTTGAGCCTGGCGAACAGTTCGGCTGGCGCGAGCCCCTGATGCTCTTCG
TCCAGATCATCCTGATCGACAAGACCGGCTTCCATCCGAGTACGTGCTCGCTCGATGCGATGTTTCGCTT
GGTGGTCGAATGGGCAGGTAGCCGGATCAAGCGTATGCAGCCGCCGCATTGCATCAGCCATGATGGATAC
TTTCTCGGCAGGAGCAAGGTGAGATGACAGGAGATCCTGCCCCGGCACTTCGCCCAATAGCAGCCAGTCC
CTTCCCGCTTCAGTGACAACGTCGAGCACAGCTGCGCAAGGAACGCCCGTCGTGGCCAGCCACGATAGCC
GCGCTGCCTCGTCTTGCAGTTCATTCAGGGCACCGGACAGGTCGGTCTTGACAAAAAGAACCGGGCGCCC
CTGCGCTGACAGCCGGAACACGGCGGCATCAGAGCAGCCGATTGTCTGTTGTGCCCAGTCATAGCCGAAT
AGCCTCTCCACCCAAGCGGCCGGAGAACCTGCGTGCAATCCATCTTGTTCAATCATACTCTTCCTTTTTC
AATATTATTGAAGCATTTATCAGGGTTATTGTCTCATGAGCGGATACATATTTGAATGTATTTAGAAAAA
TAAACAAATAGGGGTTCCGCGCACATTTCCCCGAAAAGTGCCACCTGAACGAAGCATCTGTGCTTCATTT
TGTAGAACAAAAATGCAACGCGAGAGCGCTAATTTTTCAAACAAAGAATCTGAGCTGCATTTTTACAGAA
CAGAAATGCAACGCGAAAGCGCTATTTTACCAACGAAGAATCTGTGCTTCATTTTTGTAAAACAAAAATG
CAACGCGAGAGCGCTAATTTTTCAAACAAAGAATCTGAGCTGCATTTTTACAGAACAGAAATGCAACGCG
AGAGCGCTATTTTACCAACAAAGAATCTATACTTCTTTTTTGTTCTACAAAAATGCATCCCGAGAGCGCT
ATTTTTCTAACAAAGCATCTTAGATTACTTTTTTTCTCCTTTGTGCGCTCTATAATGCAGTCTCTTGATA
ACTTTTTGCACTGTAGGTCCGTTAAGGTTAGAAGAAGGCTACTTTGGTGTCTATTTTCTCTTCCATAAAA
AAAGCCTGACTCCACTTCCCGCGTTTACTGATTACTAGCGAAGCTGCGGGTGCATTTTTTCAAGATAAAG
GCATCCCCGATTATATTCTATACCGATGTGGATTGCGCATACTTTGTGAACAGAAAGTGATAGCGTTGAT
GATTCTTCATTGGTCAGAAAATTATGAACGGTTTCTTCTATTTTGTCTCTATATACTACGTATAGGAAAT
GTTTACATTTTCGTATTGTTTTCGATTCACTCTATGAATAGTTCTTACTACAATTTTTTTGTCTAAAGAG
TAATACTAGAGATAAACATAAAAAATGTAGAGGTCGAGTTTAGATGCAAGTTCAAGGAGCGAAAGGTGGA
TGGGTAGGTTATATAGGGATATAGCACAGAGATATATAGCAAAGAGATACTTTTGAGCAATGTTTGTGGA
AGCGGTATTCGCAATATTTTAGTAGCTCGTTACAGTCCGGTGCGTTTTTGGTTTTTTGAAAGTGCGTCTT
CAGAGCGCTTTTGGTTTTCAAAAGCGCTCTGAAGTTCCTATACTTTCTAGAGAATAGGAACTTCGGAATA
GGAACTTCAAAGCGTTTCCGAAAACGAGCGCTTCCGAAAATGCAACGCGAGCTGCGCACATACAGCTCAC
TGTTCACGTCGCACCTATATCTGCGTGTTGCCTGTATATATATATACATGAGAAGAACGGCATAGTGCGT
GTTTATGCTTAAATGCGTACTTATATGCGTCTATTTATGTAGGATGAAAGGTAGTCTAGTACCTCCTGTG
ATATTATCCCATTCCATGCGGGGTATCGTATGCTTCCTTCAGCACTACCCTTTAGCTGTTCTATATGCTG
CCACTCCTCAATTGGATTAGTCTCATCCTTCAATGCTATCATTTCCTTTGATATTGGATCATACTAAGAA
ACCATTATTATCATGACATTAACCTATAAAAATAGGCGTATCACGAGGCCCTTTCGTCTCGCGCGTTTCG
GTGATGACGGTGAAAACCTCTGACACATGCAGCTCCCGGAGACGGTCACAGCTTGTCTGTAAGCGGATGC
CGGGAGCAGACAAGCCCGTCAGGGCGCGTCAGCGGGTGTTGGCGGGTGTCGGGGCTGGCTTAACTATGCG
GCATCAGAGCAGATTGTACTGAGAGTGCACCATAGATCAACGACATTACTATATATATAATATAGGAAGC
ATTTAATAGAACAGCATCGTAATATATGTGTACTTTGCAGTTATGACGCCAGATGGCAGTAGTGGAAGAT
ATTCTTTATTGAAAAATAGCTTGTCACCTTACGTACAATCTTGATCCGGAGCTTTTCTTTTTTTGCCGAT
TAAGAATTAATTCGGTCGAAAAAAGAAAAGGAGAGGGCCAAGAGGGAGGGCATTGGTGACTATTGAGCAC
GTGAGTATACGTGATTAAGCACACAAAGGCAGCTTGGAGTATGTCTGTTATTAATTTCACAGGTAGTTCT
GGTCCATTGGTGAAAGTTTGCGGCTTGCAGAGCACAGAGGCCGCAGAATGTGCTCTAGATTCCGATGCTG
ACTTGCTGGGTATTATATGTGTGCCCAATAGAAAGAGAACAATTGACCCGGTTATTGCAAGGAAAATTTC
AAGTCTTGTAAAAGCATATAAAAATAGTTCAGGCACTCCGAAATACTTGGTTGGCGTGTTTCGTAATCAA
CCTAAGGAGGATGTTTTGGCTCTGGTCAATGATTACGGCATTGATATCGTCCAACTGCATGGAGATGAGT
CGTGGCAAGAATACCAAGAGTTCCTCGGTTTGCCAGTTATTAAAAGACTCGTATTTCCAAAAGACTGCAA
CATACTACTCAGTGCAGCTTCACAGAAACCTCATTCGTTTATTCCCTTGTTTGATTCAGAAGCAGGTGGG
ACAGGTGAACTTTTGGATTGGAACTCGATTTCTGACTGGGTTGGAAGGCAAGAGAGCCCCGAAAGCTTAC
ATTTTATGTTAGCTGGTGGACTGACGCCAGAAAATGTTGGTGATGCGCTTAGATTAAATGGCGTTATTGG
TGTTGATGTAAGCGGAGGTGTGGAGACAAATGGTGTAAAAGACTCTAACAAAATAGCAAATTTCGTCAAA
AATGCTAAGAAATAGGTTATTACTGAGTAGTATTTATTTAAGTATTGTTTGTGCACTTGCCGATCTATGC
GGTGTGAAATACCGCACAGATGCGTAAGGAGAAAATACCGCATCAGGAAATTGTAAGCGTTAATATTTTG
TTAAAATTCGCGTTAAATTTTTGTTAAATCAGCTCATTTTTTAACCAATAGGCCGAAATCGGCAAAATCC
CTTATAAATCAAAAGAATAGACCGAGATAGGGT
[37 nt withheld, positions 7244-7280]
AAAGAACGTGGACTCCAACGTCAAAGG
[49 nt withheld, positions 7308-7356]
T
[91 nt withheld, positions 7358-7448]
G
[124 nt withheld, positions 7450-7573]
CCATTCGCCATTCAGGCTGCGCAACTGTTGGGAAGGGCGAT
Features (pLannotate 1.2.2; 24 found; start..end, strand, type, name):
     30..734     +  promoter       ADH1 promoter: S. cerevisiae ADH1; promoter for alcohol dehydrogenase 1
    762..1202    +  CDS            GAL4 DNA binding domain: DNA binding domain of the GAL4 transcriptional activator; Saccharomyces cerevisiae GAL4 (truncated)
   1213..1231    +  promoter       T7 promoter: promoter for bacteriophage T7 RNA polymerase
   1314..1526    +  CDS            PI21 (fragment): PI21_ORYSI - Protein predicted: Swiss-Prot protein existence level 4. Involved in defense responses. Contributes to slowing defense responses toward Magnaporthe oryzae. From Oryza sativa subsp. indica (Rice).
   1649..1696    +  terminator     T7 terminator: transcription terminator for bacteriophage T7 RNA polymerase
   1723..1910    +  terminator     ADH1 terminator: S. cerevisiae ADH1; transcription terminator for the S. cerevisiae alcohol dehydrogenase 1 (ADH1) gene
   1958..1974    -  protein_bind   lac operator: The lac repressor binds to the lac operator to inhibit transcription in E. coli. This inhibition can be relieved by adding lactose or isopropyl-β-D-thiogalactopyranoside (IPTG). lac repressor encoded by lacI
   1982..2012    -  promoter       lac promoter: promoter for the E. coli lac operon
   2027..2048    -  protein_bind   CAP binding site: CAP binding activates transcription in the presence of cAMP. E. coli catabolite activator protein
   2061..2153    -  CDS            lacI (fragment): lac repressor; lacI; The lac repressor binds to the lac operator to inhibit transcription in E. coli. This inhibition can be relieved by adding lactose or isopropyl-β-D-thiogalactopyranoside (IPTG).
   2336..2924    -  rep_origin     ori: high-copy-number ColE1/pMB1/pBR322/pUC origin of replication
   3146..3162    +  polyA_signal   bGH poly(A) signal (fragment): bovine growth hormone polyadenylation signal
   3253..3300    -  polyA_signal   HSV TK poly(A) signal: herpes simplex virus thymidine kinase polyadenylation signal (Cole and Stacy, 1985)
   3359..3511    -  CDS            ble (fragment): BLE_KLEPN - Experimental evidence at protein level: Swiss-Prot protein existence level 1. Binding protein with a strong affinity to the bleomycin family of antibiotics. Binds to CL990; an antimitotic-antibiotic compound. From Klebsiella pneumoniae.
   3532..4326    -  CDS            NeoR/KanR: aminoglycoside phosphotransferase from Tn5; aph(3')-II (or nptII); confers resistance to neomycin, kanamycin, and G418 (Geneticin®)
   4327..4431    -  promoter       AmpR promoter: bla
   4458..5800    -  rep_origin     2μ ori: yeast 2μ plasmid origin of replication
   5868..5903    +  CDS            rop (fragment): Rop protein, which maintains plasmids at low copy number; rop
   6005..6054    +  misc_feature   bom (fragment): basis of mobility region from pBR322
   6193..6340    +  promoter       TRP1 promoter: S. cerevisiae TRP1
   6341..7015    +  CDS            TRP1: phosphoribosylanthranilate isomerase, required for tryptophan biosynthesis; S. cerevisiae TRP1; yeast auxotrophic marker
   7066..7117    +  misc_feature   bom (fragment): basis of mobility region from pBR322
   7145..7573    -  rep_origin     f1 ori (sequence partly withheld): f1 bacteriophage origin of replication; arrow indicates direction of (+) strand synthesis
   7577..29      -  CDS            lacZα (fragment) (across the origin): LacZα fragment of β-galactosidase; lacZ fragment
