[The description below was written by a language model from this plasmid's Addgene catalogue record and pLannotate feature annotations shown in this document.]
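Description:
pTL349 is a yeast two-hybrid "bait" plasmid built on the pGBKT7 backbone, carrying a rice (Oryza sativa) insert recorded as Os11g0629100. It is an E. coli–yeast shuttle vector. In bacteria it replicates from a high-copy ColE1/pUC-type origin and is selected with kanamycin through the Tn5 aminoglycoside phosphotransferase (NeoR/KanR) gene driven by the AmpR promoter. In Saccharomyces cerevisiae it is maintained episomally by the 2μ origin and selected by complementation of tryptophan auxotrophy with the TRP1 marker under its own promoter. An f1 origin and assorted fragments of lac, rop, bom and poly(A) elements are also annotated; these appear to be backbone remnants with no evident role in the construct.

The expression cassette uses the yeast ADH1 promoter to drive the GAL4 DNA-binding domain, followed by the cloning region holding the rice insert and then the T7 and ADH1 terminators. The annotation tool matches a roughly 200-nt segment of the insert to PI21, a rice protein implicated in slowing defence responses to the blast fungus Magnaporthe oryzae. This is a similarity-based call, and whether the insert is a full-length gene or a domain is not stated in the record. The arrangement is consistent with a GAL4 DNA-binding-domain fusion to the rice protein. A T7 promoter between the GAL4 domain and the insert would also allow in vitro transcription of the insert without the GAL4 portion. Such a plasmid is typically paired with a GAL4 activation-domain prey construct to test protein–protein interactions by reporter activation. The associated publication concerns host-target binding by a conserved blast fungus effector, which suggests this rice protein was tested as a candidate effector target.
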