Addgene plasmid #168410: pTL349
Purpose: pGBKT7 yeast two-hybrid plasmid
Depositing lab: Sophien Kamoun. Depositing organization: Sainsbury Laboratory, Norwich. Publication: A single amino acid polymorphism in a conserved effector of the multihost blast fungus pathogen expands host-target binding spectrum. Bentham AR, Petit-Houdenot Y, Win J, Chuma I, Terauchi R, Banfield MJ, Kamoun S, Langner T. PLoS Pathog. 2021 Nov 10;17(11):e1009957. doi: 10.1371/journal.ppat.1009957. eCollection 2021 Nov. PubMed 34758051.
Backbone
  Vector backbone: pGBKT7
  Vector type: Yeast Expression
Growth in bacteria
  Bacterial resistance: Kanamycin, 50 μg/mL
  Growth temperature: 37°C
  Growth strain: DH5alpha
  Copy number: High Copy
Gene/Insert
  Gene/Insert name: Os11g0629100
  Species: Oryza sativa
  Cloning method: Unknown
Terms and licenses: Academic/Nonprofit Terms; Industry Terms: Not Available to Industry
How to cite: pTL349 was a gift from Sophien Kamoun (Addgene plasmid # 168410 ; http://n2t.net/addgene:168410 ; RRID:Addgene_168410)
