>Addgene plasmid #168410 | pTL349 | depositor partial sequence | sequence record 326510 | insert
GAATTCATTAGCACCCTGATTCTGAAAGTGGACCTGGCCTGCCACAAATGCTACAATAAAATCCGCAAAA
TCCTGTGCAACCTGCAGGATCAGGAGCGCATCACCACCATCAGCTATGATACCAAAAATAATATTGTGGT
GATTGCCGGCACCTTTGATCCGCAGCGCCTGTGTTGCCGCATTCGCTGCAAAGGCGGCAAAATTATTAAA
GATATTCATATTGTGGATGCCGCCGGCGGTGGTAAACCGGCAAAAATGCCGGATAGCCCTCCGCCTAGTC
TGCCTCCGCCGGTTAATACCGGCAAGAAAAAATGGAAAAAAGGATCC
